>Addgene plasmid #122860 | pMH204 | addgene full sequence | sequence record 239401 | Addgene NGS Result
CGACACACTTGTCTACTCCAAAAATATCAAAGATACAGTCTCAGAAGACCAAAGGGCAATTGAGACTTTT
CAACAAAGGGTAATATCCGGAAACCTCCTCGGATTCCATTGCCCAGCTATCTGTCACTTTATTGTGAAGA
TAGTGGAAAAGGAAGGTGGCTCCTACAAATGCCATCATTGCGATAAAGGAAAGGCCATCGTTGAAGATGC
CTCTGCCGACAGTGGTCCCAAAGATGGACCCCCACCCACGAGGAGCATCGTGGAAAAAGAAGACGTTCCA
ACCACGTCTTCAAAGCAAGTGGATTGATGTGATATCTCCACTGACGTAAGGGATGACGCACAATCCCACT
ATCCTTCGCAAGACCCTTCCTCTATATAAGGAAGTTCATTTCATTTGGAGAGAACACGGGGGACGAGCTA
ACAGTATTCAGTCGACTGGTACCAACAGGCTCCATGGCTTCTAATTTTACTCAATTTGTTTTGGTTGATA
ATGGAGGAACTGGAGATGTTACTGTTGCTCCTTCTAATTTTGCTAATGGAGTTGCTGAATGGATTTCTTC
TAATTCAAGATCTCAGGCTTATAAGGTTACTTGTTCTGTTAGACAATCTTCTGCTCAAAAGAGAAAGTAT
ACTATTAAGGTTGAAGTTCCTAAGGTTGCTACTCAAACTGTTGGAGGAGTTGAATTGCCTGTTGCTGCTT
GGAGATCTTATTTGAATATGGAATTGACTATTCCTATTTTTGCTACTAATTCTGATTGTGAATTGATTGT
TAAGGCTATGCAAGGATTGTTGAAGGATGGAAATCCTATTCCTTCTGCTATTGCTGCTAATTCTGGAATT
TATTCTGCTGGAGGAGGAGGATCTGGAGGAGGAGGATCTGGAGGAGGAGGATCTGGACCTAAGAAGAAGA
GAAAGGTTGCTGCTGCTGGATCTTCAGGTGGAAGAGCTGATGCTTTGGATGATTTTGATTTGGATATGTT
GGGATCTGATGCTTTGGATGATTTTGATTTGGATATGTTGGGATCTGATGCTTTGGATGATTTTGATTTG
GATATGTTGGGATCTGATGCTTTGGATGATTTTGATTTGGATATGTTGATTAATTAATAGCTGCAAAGCT
TTCGTTCGTATCATCGGTTTCGACAACGTTCGTCAAGTTCAATGCATCAGTTTCATTGCGCACACACCAG
AATCCTACTGAGTTTGAGTATTATGGCATTGGGAAAACTGTTTTTCTTGTACCATTTGTTGTGCTTGTAA
TTTACTGTGTTTTTTATTCGGTTTTCGCTATCGAACTGTGAAATGGAAATGGATGGAGAAGAGTTAATGA
ATGATATGGTCCTTTTGTTCATTCTCAAATTAATATTATTTGTTTTTTCTCTTATTTGTTGTGTGTTGAA
TTTGAAATTATAAGAGATATGCAAACATTTTGTTTTGAGTAAAAATGTGTCAAATCGTGGCCTCTAATGA
CCGAAGTTAATATGAGGAGTAAAACACTTGTAGTTGTACCATTATGCTTATTCACTAGGCAACAAATATA
TTTTCAGACCTAGAAAAGCTGCAAATGTTACTGAATACAAGTATGTCCTCTTGTGTTTTAGACATTTATG
AACTTTCCTTTATGTAATTTTCCAGAATCCTTGTCAGATTCTAATCATTGCTTTATAATTATAGTTATAC
TCATGGATTTGTAGTTGAGTATGAAAATATTTTTTAATGCATTTTATGACTTGCCAATTGATTGACAACA
TGCATCAATCGACTATGAGTAGGCAAGATGTTCTGTAGGACCTTGAGACCGAAAAGGTGGTCTCAGTATT
CTAGACCAAGCATGCACAGCTGGCGTTCTCAGCCAGATCCCCTTGACAGGATATATTGGCGGGTAAACTA
AGTCGCTGTATGTGTTTGTTTGAGATCTCATGTGAGCAAAAGGCCAGCAAAAGGCCAGGAACCGTAAAAA
GGCCGCGTTGCTGGCGTTTTTCCATAGGCTCCGCCCCCCTGACGAGCATCACAAAAATCGACGCTCAAGT
CAGAGGTGGCGAAACCCGACAGGACTATAAAGATACCAGGCGTTTCCCCCTGGAAGCTCCCTCGTGCGCT
CTCCTGTTCCGACCCTGCCGCTTACCGGATACCTGTCCGCCTTTCTCCCTTCGGGAAGCGTGGCGCTTTC
TCATAGCTCACGCTGTAGGTATCTCAGTTCGGTGTAGGTCGTTCGCTCCAAGCTGGGCTGTGTGCACGAA
CCCCCCGTTCAGCCCGACCGCTGCGCCTTATCCGGTAACTATCGTCTTGAGTCCAACCCGGTAAGACACG
ACTTATCGCCACTGGCAGCAGCCACTGGTAACAGGATTAGCAGAGCGAGGTATGTAGGCGGTGCTACAGA
GTTCTTGAAGTGGTGGCCTAACTACGGCTACACTAGAAGAACAGTATTTGGTATCTGCGCTCTGCTGAAG
CCAGTTACCTTCGGAAGAAGAGTTGGTAGCTCTTGATCCGGCAAACAAACCACCGCTGGTAGCGGTGGTT
TTTTTGTTTGCAAGCAGCAGATTACGCGCAGAAAAAAAGGATCTCAAGAAGATCCTTTGATCTTTTCTAC
GGGGTCTGACGCTCAGTGGAACGAAAACTCACGTTAAGGGATTTTGGTCATGAGATTATCAAAAAGGATC
TTCACCTAGATCCTTTTAAATTAAAAATGAAGTTTTAAATCAATCTAAAGTATATATGTGTAACATTGGT
CTAGTGATTATTTGCCGACTACCTTGGTGATCTCGCCTTTCACGTAGTGAACAAATTCTTCCAACTGATC
TGCGCGCGAGGCCAAGCGATCTTCTTGTCCAAGATAAGCCTGCCTAGCTTCAAGTATGACGGGCTGATAC
TGGGCCGGCAGGCGCTCCATTGCCCAGTCGGCAGCGACATCCTTCGGCGCGATTTTGCCGGTTACTGCGC
TGTACCAAATGCGGGACAACGTAAGCACTACATTTCGCTCATCGCCAGCCCAGTCGGGCGGCGAGTTCCA
TAGCGTTAAGGTTTCATTTAGCGCCTCAAATAGATCCTGTTCAGGAACCGGATCAAAGAGTTCCTCCGCC
GCTGGACCTACCAAGGCAACGCTATGTTCTCTTGCTTTTGTCAGCAAGATAGCCAGATCAATGTCGATCG
TGGCTGGCTCGAAGATACCTGCAAGAATGTCATTGCGCTGCCATTCTCCAAATTGCAGTTCGCGCTTAGC
TGGATAACGCCACGGAATGATGTCGTCGTGCACAACAATGGTGACTTCTACAGCGCGGAGAATCTCGCTC
TCTCCAGGGGAAGCCGAAGTTTCCAAAAGGTCGTTGATCAAAGCTCGCCGCGTTGTTTCATCAAGCCTTA
CGGTCACCGTAACCAGCAAATCAATATCACTGTGTGGCTTCAGGCCGCCATCCACTGCGGAGCCGTACAA
ATGTACGGCCAGCAACGTCGGTTCGAGATGGCGCTCGATGACGCCAACTACCTCTGATAGTTGAGTCGAT
ACTTCGGCGATCACCGCTTCCCTCATAACACCCCTTGTATTACTGTTTATGTAAGCAGACAGTTTTATTG
TTCATGATGATATATTTTTATCTTGTGCAATGTAACATCAGAGATTTTGAGACACAACGTGGCTTTGTTG
AATAAATCGAACTTTTGCTGAGTTGAAGGATCAGATCACGCATCTTCCCGACAACGCAGACCGTTCCGTG
GCAAAGCAAAAGTTCAAAATCACCAACTGGTCCACCTACAACAAAGCTCTCATCAACCGTGGCTCCCTCA
CTTTCTGGCTGGATGATGGGGCGATTCAGGCGATCCCCATCCAACAGCCCGCCGTCGAGCGGGCTTTTTT
ATCCCCGGAAGCCTGTGGATAGAGGGTAGTTATCCACGTGAAACCGCTAATGCCCCGCAAAGCCTTGATT
CACGGGGCTTTCCGGCCCGCTCCAAAAACTATCCACGTGAAATCGCTAATCAGGGTACGTGAAATCGCTA
ATCGGAGTACGTGAAATCGCTAATAAGGTCACGTGAAATCGCTAATCAAAAAGGCACGTGAGAACGCTAA
TAGCCCTTTCAGATCAACAGCTTGCAAACACCCCTCGCTCCGGCAAGTAGTTACAGCAAGTAGTATGTTC
AATTAGCTTTTCAATTATGAATATATATATCAATTATTGGTCGCCCTTGGCTTGTGGACAATGCGCTACG
CGCACCGGCTCCGCCCGTGGACAACCGCAAGCGGTTGCCCACCGTCGAGCGCCTTTGCCCACAACCCGGC
GGCCGGCCGCAACAGATCGTTTTATAAATTTTTTTTTTTGAAAAAGAAAAAGCCCGAAAGGCGGCAACCT
CTCGGGCTTCTGGATTTCCGATCCCCGGAATTAGATCTTGGCAGGATATATTGTGGTGTAACGTTCTCGA
ACTAGGCTCGGACGAAGTAAGCGGCCGCAACCTTAATTAAACACGGCGCGCCAACAGCGATCGCACCAGG
TACCACCTCCGATCCATTCGGTCCCCAGATTAGCCTTTTCAATTTCAGAAAGAATGCTAACCCACAGATG
GTTAGAGAGGCTTACGCAGCACGTCTCATCAAGACGATCTACCCGAGCAATAATCTCCAGGAAATCAAAT
ACCTTCCCAAGAAGGTTAAAGATGCAGTCAAAAGATTCAGGACTAACTGCATCAAGAACACAGAGAAAGA
TATATTTCTCAAGATCAGAAGTACTATTCCAGTATGGACGATTCAAGGCTTGCTTCACAAACCAAGGCAA
GTAATAGAGATTGGAGTCTCTAAAAAGGTAGTTCCCACTGAATCAAAGGCCATGGAGTCAAAGATTCAAA
TAGAGGACCTAACAGAACTCGCCGTAAAGACTGGCGAACAGTTCATACAGAGTCTCTTACGACTCAATGA
CAAGAAGAAAATCTTCGTCAACATGGTGGAGCA
Features (pLannotate 1.2.2; 11 found; start..end, strand, type, name):
     61..402     +  promoter       CaMV 35S promoter: strong constitutive promoter from cauliflower mosaic virus
    454..843     +  CDS            CAPSD_BPMS2: Experimental evidence at protein level: Swiss-Prot protein existence level 1. Acts as a translational repressor of viral replicase synthesis late in infection. This latter function is the result of capsid protein interaction with an RNA hairpin which contains the replicase ribosome-binding site. From Escherichia phage MS2 (Bacteriophage MS2).
    958..981     +  CDS            VP96 (fragment): 6 tandem repeats of the minimal activation domain of herpes simplex virus VP16 (Cheng et al., 2013)
   1117..1758    +  terminator     E9 terminator: terminator and polyadenylation signal from the pea rbcS-E9 gene
   1864..1888    +  misc_feature   RB T-DNA repeat: right border repeat from nopaline C58 T-DNA
   1979..2567    -  rep_origin     ori: high-copy-number ColE1/pMB1/pBR322/pUC origin of replication
   2741..3526    -  CDS            aadA: S3AD_SHIFL - Experimental evidence at protein level: Swiss-Prot protein existence level 1. Mediates bacterial resistance to the antibiotics streptomycin and spectinomycin. From Shigella flexneri.
   3711..3812    +  CDS            TRA2_ECOLX (fragment): Protein predicted: Swiss-Prot protein existence level 4. Required for transposition of transposon Tn903. From Escherichia coli.
   3817..4252    +  rep_origin     pSa ori: origin of replication from bacterial plasmid pSa
   4379..4401    +  misc_feature   LB T-DNA repeat: left border repeat from nopaline C58 T-DNA (truncated)
   4509..4931    +  CDS            IBMP_CAMVB (fragment): Experimental evidence at protein level: Swiss-Prot protein existence level 1. Enhances the ribosomal termination-reinitiation event leading to the translation of major open reading frames on the polycistronic viral RNAs. From Cauliflower mosaic virus (strain Bari 1) (CaMV).
