[The description below was written by a language model from this plasmid's Addgene catalogue record and pLannotate feature annotations shown in this document.]
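Description:
pMH204 is a pGreenII-based binary vector for Agrobacterium-mediated plant transformation, built by BsaI Golden Gate (GreenGate) assembly and intended as an intermediate destination vector rather than a finished construct. The 4.9 kb plasmid replicates at high copy in E. coli from a ColE1/pUC-type origin and carries the pSa origin typical of pGreen vectors, which supports replication in Agrobacterium when the replicase is provided in trans by a helper plasmid. Bacterial selection is through aadA, conferring spectinomycin (and streptomycin) resistance. Nopaline-type left and right T-DNA border repeats flank the region that is transferred to the plant genome. No plant selectable marker is recorded or annotated, so one would presumably be supplied with later modules.

The payload is a synthetic 35S:MS2-VP64:tRBCS cassette. The constitutive cauliflower mosaic virus 35S promoter drives a fusion of the bacteriophage MS2 coat protein, which binds a specific RNA hairpin, to the VP64 transcriptional activation domain made of tandem VP16 minimal repeats. Transcription is terminated and polyadenylated by the pea rbcS-E9 terminator. The short "VP96" hit and the CaMV protein fragment upstream of the promoter in the feature table most likely reflect VP64 repeats and extended 35S promoter sequence. The table's coordinates are offset from those given by the depositor because the sequenced record starts at a different position.

Immediately downstream of the terminator, before the right border, two adjacent BsaI sites present the GreenGate A and G overhangs, so further modules can be inserted next to the activator cassette. In the CRISPR-based plant transcriptional regulation toolkit this plasmid belongs to, MS2-VP64 would be recruited to target loci through MS2 hairpins in a guide RNA scaffold, though the record does not list the partner components.
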