Addgene plasmid #122860: pMH204
Purpose: Binary expression vector containing 35S:MS2-VP64:tRBCS followed by GreenGate A-G sequences for insertion of additional modules
Depositing lab: Markus Schmid. Depositing organization: Umea University. Publication: CRISPR-based tools for targeted transcriptional and epigenetic regulation in plants. Lee JE, Neumann M, Duro DI, Schmid M. PLoS One. 2019 Sep 26;14(9):e0222778. doi: 10.1371/journal.pone.0222778. eCollection 2019. PubMed 31557222.
Backbone
  Vector backbone: pGreenII
  Backbone size w/o insert (bp): 2740
  Total vector size (bp): 4933
  Vector type: Golden Gate compatible plant transformation vector
Growth in bacteria
  Bacterial resistance: Spectinomycin, 50 μg/mL
  Growth temperature: 37°C
  Growth strain: DH5alpha
  Copy number: High Copy
Gene/Insert
  Gene/Insert name: 35S:MS2-VP64:tRBCS
  Species: Synthetic
  Insert size (bp): 2193
Terms and licenses: Academic/Nonprofit Terms; Industry Terms: Not Available to Industry
Depositor comments: Plasmid is an intermediate stage destination vector constructed by Golden Gate cloning using the enzyme BsaI, and containing two adjacent BsaI recognition sites downstream of the MS2 expression cassette for insertion of additional modules. Plasmid Features (listed as bp in full plasmid sequence): 35S promoter = 656-1502bp MS2-VP64 coding sequence = 1542-2195bp RBCS terminator = 2203-2848bp BsaI site #1 = 2883-2888bp BsaI site #2 = 2897-2902bp
How to cite: pMH204 was a gift from Markus Schmid (Addgene plasmid # 122860 ; http://n2t.net/addgene:122860 ; RRID:Addgene_122860)
